>Addgene plasmid #39710 | KHBD00648 | depositor partial sequence | sequence record 50150 | KHBD00648 sequence 2163 bps
ATGATGCCCGAAACTGAACGCGACGCACATTTGGAGGCAGCTGAAATGGCCAGTGGCGCCCTGGCGCATA
ATTACGGTATTGTTAAGGATCAGCAACAACAGCAGCAGCAGCAGCAACAACTGCATCACCTGCAGCAGCA
ACATCATCATCAACAGCAGCAGCAGCAGCAGCAGCAGCAGCAGTCCAACTCCGATCTGTACAAGATGGCC
TGCAATGGCTACAACTATAGCAGTCCGCTGACCATACCGCCCACCTCGATGACCACGCACATGGTCAGTC
CCATCGGGAACAGCAAGGAGAAGCTGGTGAATATGTTGCGCGTGCGTGACAACAACAACATGGCCAGCAC
GATCTCCGACAGTCCACCCACAACGTTTCTGCAAAAGCAACTGGAGGCGGTTGTGGCGCCCCGGCCAAGT
TCAGTGCATCCCCAGCATCAGCAGCCGCAGCAGCAGACTGTCCAGCTGCAGCAGCAACGGCGTTCGGTCA
GCACACCTGCGATTACAACCACACCTGGTCCGCCCACCAATTGGCATGCCCATGTCTATGATCGACTGCC
GCCACACCCGACGCCCCACTCCATCGCCGATATCCTGGGCATGTCCTTTGTCAAAAAGGAACGGCCAGAG
GTCGCCTTTGATGCCCAAGGACCGGCCAAATCGCCGAATAGCATACTGAAACCGTATCAGGAACAGCAGC
CCATTCGAAGCTCCTCCATTTCGATGAGCGATGCCAGCGAGGAGGAGAGTGCCGCTGTTGCTGGGGCAAC
ATCTGCCGCAACAGCAGCAGCAGCAGTGGCAGCAACCATCACAGCAGCAACTGTTGCAACTCCGCTCGAT
CAGCCGCTAAATCTGTGTGTGGTCAAAAAGTCTCGCGACAGCAACAACTCACCCATGCCGGCCACCAAAC
AGAGCCAAATCCTCGGAAAGTCTGCTACCAAGAAGGAAAGTTCTGGTAAGCCGGCGGCCAAGAAAAAGAA
GCTATCGTCAACTGTGGCTCTACCACCGGATATCAGTCCAACGGGCAGCAGTGACAGTTTGATGCGGGAC
AAGTTGATGGCCAACAATAGCAGTTCGCCGGGCAGCAATGTGAATGCGCAAATGCAGAGCAATGCGAACA
GCACATTGGAGACCACCGAGGATGACTCCGATTCCGGTTCAACGGATGCGCGGCGAAAGAAGAAGGCACG
CACCACGTTCACCGGCAGGCAGATCTTCGAGCTGGAGAAGATGTTCGAGAACAAAAAGTATCTCAGCGCC
AGCGAGCGCACCGAAATGGCCAAGCTGCTGATGGTCACCGAAACGCAGGTAAAGATCTGGTTCCAAAACC
GGCGCACCAAGTGGAAGAAACAGGACAATGTCACAAATAACGAGGCGGCGGAGCACAAATCCTCGAATGC
GAAGCCAGGAGCAACAGGCACCGCAACAACAACGCCAAGTGGAGAGCCGACCGACAAGAGATCCAGCAAT
GCGACTTCACCCACTGTTGGCAATGCCGCCACCATTGCGGAGATCAAGAAATCTCCAAAGTCTCCAAATC
GCGGCAGTAACAATAACAACAACAATACGTTAAACAACAATGTTAATAACAGCGAGGGAAAAGTGCCCGC
CAAACAGAGTACCACCAAGATTAAAAAGCAGTTAAATGCGCTGCTGGAAAAGACAGTTAAAACGGCTAAT
CAAGCACATCGAAGTGCAGAATTGGAGAGCAGCGATCAAAAGCCCGCAGTCGAAAAAAGGCCAAATAATA
GTAATGAAAATCAATTGCTACACCAGCGTTTGCATCAGCATGCCATACCTTTAACTGTAGAACCAGCCGC
TCCACTCGAACAAACCGAGAAATTGGACATAAAACGAGAGGAGTCTCCGCAGCACAGGGAACTGCAGTTA
AGTCTCCAAAGGGCGGCAATTCAAAATGGCCAGCTAACGGAAATGGATTTTGAAAGCAAATTGGCCGCGA
GTAAAATTTCCATTGCCTTGGCCATGGCCAACAAACAAATGCAGCCGGAAAAGAGGGTCAAAACCGAAAG
TTCCTCATCGGAGGGCGAAGGCGATGGAGACGGCGAGGAAGAGGAGGAGGAGGAGGAGGTGTCCTCCAGC
GAGCATGGCGATTCCATAGAAGCTCACGATTCCCAGGATCAGGATGTCGCCATGCGGGAGATT
