>Addgene plasmid #39710 | KHBD00648 | addgene partial sequence | sequence record 52273 | M13Rev
GCAATGCTTTCTTATAATGCCAACTTTGTACAAGAAAGTTGGCAAAATCTCCCGCATGGCGACATCCTGA
TCCTGGGAATCGTGAGCTTCTATGGAATCGCCATGCTCGCTGGAGGACACCTCCTCCTCCTCCTCCTCTT
CCTCGCCGTCTCCATCGCCTTCGCCCTCCGATGAGGAACTTTCGGTTTTGACCCTCTTTTCCGGCTGCAT
TTGTTTGTTGGCCATGGCCAAGGCAATGGAAATTTTACTCGCGGCCAATTTGCTTTCAAAATCCATTTCC
GTTAGCTGGCCATTTTGAATTGCCGCCCTTTGGAGACTTAACTGCAGTTCCCTGTGCTGCGGAGACTCCT
CTCGTTTTATGTCCAATTTCTCGGTTTGTTCGAGTGGAGCGGCTGGTTCTACAGTTAAAGGTATGGCATG
CTGATGCAAACGCTGGTGTAGCAATTGATTTTCATTACTATTATTTGGCCTTTTTTCGACTGCGGGCTTT
TGATCGCTGCTCTCCAATTCTGCACTTCGATGTGCTTGATTAGCCGTTTTAACTGTCTTTTCCAGCAGCG
CATTTAACTGCTTTTTAATCTTGGTGGTACTCTGTTTGGCGGGCACTTTTCCCTCGCTGTTATTAACATT
GTTGTTTAACGTATTGTTGTTGTTATTGTTACTGCCGCGATTTGGAGACTTTGGAGATTTCTTGATCTCC
GCA
