[The description below was written by a language model from this plasmid's Addgene catalogue record.]
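Description:
KHBD00648 is a Gateway entry clone built in the pDONR221 backbone (Invitrogen), carrying the open reading frame of the Drosophila melanogaster gene CG8524, also known as NK7.1. The plasmid is a high-copy bacterial vector selected with kanamycin. The backbone contributes about 2.5 kb and the insert about 2.2 kb. No feature table is provided with the record, so individual elements such as the origin of replication or the recombination sites flanking the insert are not itemised. As a product of Gateway cloning into a DONR vector, the insert would be expected to sit between attL sites, with M13 forward and reverse priming sites on either side for sequence verification.

The construct carries no promoter, which is consistent with its role as a shuttle clone rather than an expression plasmid: the ORF is not meant to be expressed from this vector but to be moved by LR recombination into destination vectors that supply promoters, tags or fusion partners. The depositor notes that ORFs in this collection were cloned open-ended, without a stop codon, which allows in-frame C-terminal fusions after transfer and means that termination has to be supplied by the destination vector. The clone belongs to a collection associated with automated protein-DNA interaction screening of Drosophila regulatory elements, so its typical use is as a source of the NK7.1 coding sequence for building fusion constructs for such interaction assays or other expression contexts.
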