Addgene plasmid #39710: KHBD00648
Depositing lab: Bart Deplancke. Depositing organization: Swiss Federal Institute of Technology (EPFL). Publication: Automated protein-DNA interaction screening of Drosophila regulatory elements. Korneel Hens, Jean-Daniel Feuz, Alina Isakova, Antonina Lagovitina, Andreas Massouras, Julien Bryois, Patrick Callaerts, Susan E. Celniker, Bart Deplancke. Nat Methods. 2011 Oct 30;8(12):1065-70. 10.1038/nmeth.1763 PubMed 22037703.
Backbone
  Vector backbone: pDONR221
  Backbone manufacturer: Invitrogen
  Backbone size w/o insert (bp): 2536
  Vector type: Gateway DONR vector
Growth in bacteria
  Bacterial resistance: Kanamycin, 50 μg/mL
  Growth temperature: 37°C
  Growth strain: DH5alpha
  Copy number: High Copy
Gene/Insert
  Gene/Insert name: CG8524 (alt names: FBgn0024321; NK7.1)
  Species: D. melanogaster (fly)
  Insert size (bp): 2163
  Entrez Gene: NK7.1 (a.k.a. Dmel_CG8524, CG8524, Dmel\CG8524, NK-7.1)
  Promoter: none
  Cloning method: Gateway Cloning
  Sequencing primers: 5′ M13-F20; 3′ M13R
Terms and licenses: Academic/Nonprofit Terms; Industry Terms: Not Available to Industry
Depositor comments: Please note that the ORFs in this collection were cloned open-ended (without a stop codon).
How to cite: KHBD00648 was a gift from Bart Deplancke (Addgene plasmid # 39710 ; http://n2t.net/addgene:39710 ; RRID:Addgene_39710)
